>Addgene plasmid #215991 | AA414 | addgene full sequence | sequence record 431519 | Addgene NGS Result
TCGCGCGTTTCGGTGATGACGGTGAAAACCTCTGACACATGCAGCTCCCGGAGACGGTCACAGCTTGTCT
GTAAGCGGATGCCGGGAGCAGACAAGCCCGTCAGGGCGCGTCAGCGGGTGTTGGCGGGTGTCGGGGCTGG
CTTAACTATGCGGCATCAGAGCAGATTGTACTGAGAGTGCACCATATGCGGTGTGAAATACCGCACAGAT
GCGTAAGGAGAAAATACCGCATCAGGCGCCATTCGCCATTCAGGCTGCGCAACTGTTGGGAAGGGCGATC
GGTGCGGGCCTCTTCGCTATTACGCCAGCTGGCGAAAGGGGGATGTGCTGCAAGGCGATTAAGTTGGGTA
ACGCCAGGGTTTTCCCAGTCACGACGTTGTAAAACGACGGCCAGAGAATTCGAGCTCGGTACCTCGCGAA
TACATCTAGATGAAGACGTAGGAGAGAGCCGCCACCATGGGTAAGCCTATCCCTAACCCTCTCCTCGGTC
TCGATTCTACGGCAGAAATCGGTACTGGCTTTCCATTCGACCCCCATTATGTGGAAGTCCTGGGCGAGCG
CATGCACTACGTCGATGTTGGTCCGCGCGATGGCACCCCTGTGCTGTTCCTGCACGGTAACCCGACCTCC
TCCTACGTGTGGCGCAACATCATCCCGCATGTTGCACCGACCCATCGCTGCATTGCTCCAGACCTGATCG
GTATGGGCAAATCCGACAAACCAGACCTGGGTTATTTCTTCGACGACCACGTCCGCTTCATGGATGCCTT
CATCGAAGCCCTGGGTCTGGAAGAGGTCGTCCTGGTCATTCACGACTGGGGCTCCGCTCTGGGTTTCCAC
TGGGCCAAGCGCAATCCAGAGCGCGTCAAAGGTATTGCATTTATGGAGTTCATCCGCCCTATCCCGACCT
GGGACGAATGGCCAGAATTTGCCCGCGAGACCTTCCAGGCCTTCCGCACCACCGACGTCGGCCGCAAGCT
GATCATCGATCAGAACGTTTTTATCGAGGGTACGCTGCCGATGGGTGTCGTCCGCCCGCTGACTGAAGTC
GAGATGGACCATTACCGCGAGCCGTTCCTGAATCCTGTTGACCGCGAGCCACTGTGGCGCTTCCCAAACG
AGCTGCCAATCGCCGGTGAGCCAGCGAACATCGTCGCGCTGGTCGAAGAATACATGGACTGGCTGCACCA
GTCCCCTGTCCCGAAGCTGCTGTTCTGGGGCACCCCAGGCGTTCTGATCCCACCGGCCGAAGCCGCTCGC
CTGGCCAAAAGCCTGCCTAACTGCAAGGCTGTGGACATCGGCCCGGGTCTGAATCTGCTGCAAGAAGATA
ACCCGGACCTGATCGGCAGCGAGATCGCGCGCTGGCTGTCGACGCTCGAGATTTCCGGCACGCGTGCTGA
AGCTGCTGCAAAGGAAGCTGCAGCTAAGGAGGCTGCAGCTAAGGCTGGCAGCAGTCTTCATCGGATCCCG
GGCCCGTCGACTGCAGAGGCCTGCATGCAAGCTTGGTGTAATCATGGTCATAGCTGTTTCCTGTGTGAAA
TTGTTATCCGCTCACAATTCCACACAACATACGAGCCGGAAGCATAAAGTGTAAAGCCTGGGGTGCCTAA
TGAGTGAGCTAACTCACATTAATTGCGTTGCGCTCACTGCCCGCTTTCCAGTCGGGAAACCTGTCGTGCC
AGCTGCATTAATGAATCGGCCAACGCGCGGGGAGAGGCGGTTTGCGTATTGGGCGCTCTTCCGCTTCCTC
GCTCACTGACTCGCTGCGCTCGGTCGTTCGGCTGCGGCGAGCGGTATCAGCTCACTCAAAGGCGGTAATA
CGGTTATCCACAGAATCAGGGGATAACGCAGGAAAGAACATGTGAGCAAAAGGCCAGCAAAAGGCCAGGA
ACCGTAAAAAGGCCGCGTTGCTGGCGTTTTTCCATAGGCTCCGCCCCCCTGACGAGCATCACAAAAATCG
ACGCTCAAGTCAGAGGTGGCGAAACCCGACAGGACTATAAAGATACCAGGCGTTTCCCCCTGGAAGCTCC
CTCGTGCGCTCTCCTGTTCCGACCCTGCCGCTTACCGGATACCTGTCCGCCTTTCTCCCTTCGGGAAGCG
TGGCGCTTTCTCATAGCTCACGCTGTAGGTATCTCAGTTCGGTGTAGGTCGTTCGCTCCAAGCTGGGCTG
TGTGCACGAACCCCCCGTTCAGCCCGACCGCTGCGCCTTATCCGGTAACTATCGTCTTGAGTCCAACCCG
GTAAGACACGACTTATCGCCACTGGCAGCAGCCACTGGTAACAGGATTAGCAGAGCGAGGTATGTAGGCG
GTGCTACAGAGTTCTTGAAGTGGTGGCCTAACTACGGCTACACTAGAAGAACAGTATTTGGTATCTGCGC
TCTGCTGAAGCCAGTTACCTTCGGAAAAAGAGTTGGTAGCTCTTGATCCGGCAAACAAACCACCGCTGGT
AGCGGTGGTTTTTTTGTTTGCAAGCAGCAGATTACGCGCAGAAAAAAAGGATCTCAAGAAGATCCTTTGA
TCTTTTCTACGGGGTCTGACGCTCAGTGGAACGAAAACTCACGTTAAGGGATTTTGGTCATGAGATTATC
AAAAAGGATCTTCACCTAGATCCTTTTAAATTAAAAATGAAGTTTTAAATCAAGCCCAATCTGAATAATG
TTACAACCAATTAACCAATTCTGATTAGAAAAACTCATCGAGCATCAAATGAAACTGCAATTTATTCATA
TCAGGATTATCAATACCATATTTTTGAAAAAGCCGTTTCTGTAATGAAGGAGAAAACTCACCGAGGCAGT
TCCATAGGATGGCAAGATCCTGGTATCGGTCTGCGATTCCGACTCGTCCAACATCAATACAACCTATTAA
TTTCCCCTCGTCAAAAATAAGGTTATCAAGTGAGAAATCACCATGAGTGACGACTGAATCCGGTGAGAAT
GGCAAAAGTTTATGCATTTCTTTCCAGACTTGTTCAACAGGCCAGCCATTACGCTCGTCATCAAAATCAC
TCGCATCAACCAAACCGTTATTCATTCGTGATTGCGCCTGAGCGAGACGAAATACGCGATCGCTGTTAAA
AGGACAATTACAAACAGGAATCGAATGCAACCGGCGCAGGAACACTGCCAGCGCATCAACAATATTTTCA
CCTGAATCAGGATATTCTTCTAATACCTGGAATGCTGTTTTTCCGGGGATCGCAGTGGTGAGTAACCATG
CATCATCAGGAGTACGGATAAAATGCTTGATGGTCGGAAGAGGCATAAATTCCGTCAGCCAGTTTAGTCT
GACCATCTCATCTGTAACATCATTGGCAACGCTACCTTTGCCATGTTTCAGAAACAACTCTGGCGCATCG
GGCTTCCCATACAAGCGATAGATTGTCGCACCTGATTGCCCGACATTATCGCGAGCCCATTTATACCCAT
ATAAATCAGCATCCATGTTGGAATTTAATCGCGGCCTCGACGTTTCCCGTTGAATATGGCTCATAACACC
CCTTGTATTACTGTTTATGTAAGCAGACAGTTTTATTGTTCATGATGATATATTTTTATCTTGTGCAATG
TAACATCAGAGATTTTGAGACACGGGCCAGAGCTGCA
Features (pLannotate 1.2.2; 11 found; start..end, strand, type, name):
    137..236     +  misc_feature   bom (fragment): basis of mobility region from pBR322
    242..399     -  CDS            lacZα (fragment): LacZα fragment of β-galactosidase; lacZ fragment
    460..501     +  CDS            V5 tag: epitope tag from simian virus 5
    501..1389    +  CDS            HaloTag® (fragment): modified bacterial dehalogenase that forms covalent bonds with chloroalkane derivatives
   1541..1557    -  protein_bind   lac operator: The lac repressor binds to the lac operator to inhibit transcription in E. coli. This inhibition can be relieved by adding lactose or isopropyl-β-D-thiogalactopyranoside (IPTG). lac repressor encoded by lacI
   1565..1595    -  promoter       lac promoter: promoter for the E. coli lac operon
   1610..1631    -  protein_bind   CAP binding site: CAP binding activates transcription in the presence of cAMP. E. coli catabolite activator protein
   1644..1736    -  CDS            lacI (fragment): lac repressor; lacI; The lac repressor binds to the lac operator to inhibit transcription in E. coli. This inhibition can be relieved by adding lactose or isopropyl-β-D-thiogalactopyranoside (IPTG).
   1919..2507    -  rep_origin     ori: high-copy-number ColE1/pMB1/pBR322/pUC origin of replication
   2685..3494    -  CDS            KanR: aminoglycoside phosphotransferase; aph(3')-Ia; confers resistance to kanamycin in bacteria or G418 (Geneticin®) in eukaryotes
   3601..35      +  CDS            rop (fragment) (across the origin): Rop protein, which maintains plasmids at low copy number; rop
