[The description below was written by a language model from this plasmid's Addgene catalogue record and pLannotate feature annotations shown in this document.]
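Description:
AA414 is a 3.6 kb fragment-donor plasmid from the Fragmid modular vector assembly toolkit, built on the pUC57-Kan cloning backbone. It is not an expression vector in its own right: it stores a single sequence module that is meant to be combined with other Fragmid fragments and a destination vector to build a complete construct. The plasmid is propagated in E. coli through the high-copy ColE1/pUC-type origin and selected with kanamycin via the aph(3')-Ia (KanR) gene. The remaining annotated features are backbone remnants typical of pUC57: partial lacZα, the lac promoter, operator and CAP binding site, and short fragments of lacI, rop and the pBR322 bom region. The insert interrupts the lacZα region and lies in the opposite orientation to the lac promoter.

The payload is an N-terminal module consisting of a start codon, a V5 epitope tag and a HaloTag coding sequence, with V5 immediately followed by HaloTag on the forward strand. HaloTag is a modified bacterial dehalogenase that bonds covalently to chloroalkane ligands, and V5 allows antibody detection of the fusion. The record gives the module's purpose as conditional degradation. This fits the general use of HaloTag fusions with chloroalkane-bearing degrader compounds to trigger ligand-dependent depletion of the tagged protein, although the record does not name a specific ligand. No eukaryotic promoter, terminator or downstream partner protein is present in the fragment; these would be supplied by other modules during assembly. The cloning method and the flanking assembly sites are not given in the record.
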