Addgene plasmid #215991: AA414
Purpose: Fragmid fragment: (N' terminus) conditional degradation
Depositing lab: John Doench. Depositing organization: Broad Institute. Publication: Modular vector assembly enables rapid assessment of emerging CRISPR technologies. McGee AV, Liu YV, Griffith AL, Szegletes ZM, Wen B, Kraus C, Miller NW, Steger RJ, Escude Velasco B, Bosch JA, Zirin JD, Viswanatha R, Sontheimer EJ, Goodale A, Greene MA, Green TM, Doench JG. Cell Genom. 2024 Mar 13;4(3):100519. doi: 10.1016/j.xgen.2024.100519. PubMed 38484704.
Backbone
  Vector backbone: pUC57-Kan
  Vector type: Fragment
Growth in bacteria
  Bacterial resistance: Kanamycin, 50 μg/mL
  Growth temperature: 37°C
  Growth strain: DH5alpha
  Copy number: Unknown
Gene/Insert
  Gene/Insert name: Start; V5_v1.1; HaloTag_v1.1
  Species: Other
  Cloning method: Unknown
Resource information
  A portion of this plasmid was derived from a plasmid made by: Genscript ID: U9143IA300-21
Terms and licenses: Academic/Nonprofit Terms; Industry Terms: Not Available to Industry
Depositor comments: Please visit https://www.biorxiv.org/content/10.1101/2023.10.25.564061v1 for bioRxiv preprint.
How to cite: AA414 was a gift from John Doench (Addgene plasmid # 215991 ; http://n2t.net/addgene:215991 ; RRID:Addgene_215991)
